Addgene plasmid #171227: pCIneo-AR-S256A
Purpose: Mammalian expression of un-tagged human androgen receptor phosphorylation mutant: AR-Ser256Ala (AR-S256A)
Depositing lab: Steven Balk. Publication: Androgen receptor phosphorylation and stabilization in prostate cancer by cyclin-dependent kinase 1. Chen S, Xu Y, Yuan X, Bubley GJ, Balk SP. Proc Natl Acad Sci U S A. 2006 Oct 24;103(43):15969-74. doi: 10.1073/pnas.0604193103. Epub 2006 Oct 16. PubMed 17043241.
Backbone
  Vector backbone: pCIneo
  Backbone manufacturer: Promega
  Backbone size w/o insert (bp): 5500
  Vector type: Mammalian Expression, Bacterial Expression
  Selectable markers: Neomycin (select with G418)
Growth in bacteria
  Bacterial resistance: Ampicillin, 100 μg/mL
  Growth temperature: 37°C
  Growth strain: DH5alpha
  Copy number: High Copy
Gene/Insert
  Gene/Insert name: human androgen receptor Ser256Ala mutant (alt name: AR-S256A)
  Species: H. sapiens (human)
  Insert size (bp): 3000
  Mutation: AR-Ser256Ala (AR-S256A)
  Entrez Gene: AR (a.k.a. AIS, AR8, DHTR, HUMARA, HYSP1, KD, NR3C4, SBMA, SMAX1, TFM)
  Promoter: CMV
  Cloning method: Restriction Enzyme; 5′ cloning site NheI (unknown if destroyed); 3′ cloning site NotI (unknown if destroyed)
  Sequencing primers: 5′ CMV_fwd_primer
Terms and licenses: Academic/Nonprofit Terms; Industry Terms: Not Available to Industry
Depositor comments: Mutation in an AR Ser-Pro phosphorylation site, and the exact amino acid residue position and composition may slightly vary based on human AR versions.
How to cite: pCIneo-AR-S256A was a gift from Steven Balk (Addgene plasmid # 171227 ; http://n2t.net/addgene:171227 ; RRID:Addgene_171227)
