[The description below was written by a language model from this plasmid's Addgene catalogue record and pLannotate feature annotations shown in this document.]
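Description:
pCIneo-AR-S256A is a mammalian expression plasmid built on the Promega pCIneo backbone that carries an untagged human androgen receptor (AR) with serine 256 replaced by alanine. The sequenced record is about 8.5 kb, consistent with a roughly 5.5 kb backbone plus a roughly 3 kb insert. In bacteria it is propagated as a high-copy plasmid through a ColE1/pUC-type origin with ampicillin resistance (β-lactamase), and an f1 origin allows single-stranded DNA production. For mammalian cells, an SV40 enhancer/early promoter drives the neo gene followed by a synthetic poly(A) signal, allowing G418 selection of stable transfectants.

The AR coding sequence was cloned between NheI and NotI sites downstream of the human CMV immediate-early enhancer and promoter. A chimeric β-globin/immunoglobulin intron sits between the promoter and the insert, a standard element that tends to improve transcript processing and expression, and an SV40 polyadenylation signal terminates the transcript. T7 and T3 (partial) phage promoters flank the cloning region, the T7 promoter being oriented to permit in vitro transcription of the insert. The automated annotation matches the open reading frame to human AR. Its note about an isoform lacking the ligand-binding domain is generic database text rather than a statement about this insert.

The alanine substitution removes a Ser-Pro phosphorylation site, producing a non-phosphorylatable receptor. The depositor notes that the exact residue number may differ slightly between human AR reference versions. The associated work concerns AR phosphorylation and stabilization by cyclin-dependent kinase 1 in prostate cancer, so the construct is suited to comparing this mutant with wild-type AR in transfected cells.
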