Features (pLannotate 1.2.2; 19 found; start..end, strand, type, name):
    140..517     +  enhancer       CMV enhancer: human cytomegalovirus immediate early enhancer
    518..729     +  promoter       CMV promoter: human cytomegalovirus (CMV) immediate early promoter
    890..1022    +  intron         chimeric intron: chimera between introns from human β-globin and immunoglobulin heavy chain genes
   1067..1085    +  promoter       T7 promoter: promoter for bacteriophage T7 RNA polymerase
   1125..3869    +  CDS            AR: ANDR_HUMAN - Also known as DHTR, NR3C4. Experimental evidence at protein level: Swiss-Prot protein existence level 1. [Isoform 4]: Lacks the C-terminal ligand-binding domain and may therefore constitutively activate the transcription of a specific set of genes independently of steroid hormones. From Homo sapiens (Human).
   4180..4197    -  promoter       T3 promoter (fragment): promoter for bacteriophage T3 RNA polymerase
   4215..4336    -  polyA_signal   SV40 poly(A) signal: SV40 polyadenylation signal
   4359..4427    -  CDS            large T antigen (fragment): large T antigen from SV40 (simian virus 40)
   4451..4518    +  CDS            lacZα (fragment): LacZα fragment of β-galactosidase; lacZ fragment
   4522..4950    +  rep_origin     f1 ori (sequence partly withheld): f1 bacteriophage origin of replication; arrow indicates direction of (+) strand synthesis
   4978..5029    -  misc_feature   bom (fragment): basis of mobility region from pBR322
   5094..5451    +  promoter       SV40 promoter: SV40 enhancer and early promoter
   5502..6293    +  CDS            neo: KKA2_KLEPN - Also known as kan, nptII. Experimental evidence at protein level: Swiss-Prot protein existence level 1. Resistance to kanamycin, neomycin, paromomycin, ribostamycin, butirosin and gentamicin B. From Klebsiella pneumoniae.
   6360..6408    +  polyA_signal   poly(A) signal: synthetic polyadenylation signal
   6428..6482    -  misc_feature   bom (fragment): basis of mobility region from pBR322
   6584..6619    -  CDS            rop (fragment): Rop protein, which maintains plasmids at low copy number; rop
   6714..6818    +  promoter       AmpR promoter: bla
   6819..7679    +  CDS            AmpR: β-lactamase; bla; confers resistance to ampicillin, carbenicillin, and related antibiotics
   7850..8438    +  rep_origin     ori: high-copy-number ColE1/pMB1/pBR322/pUC origin of replication
>Addgene plasmid #171227 | pCIneo-AR-S256A | addgene full sequence | sequence record 337969 | Addgene NGS Result
TCAATATTGGCCATTAGCCATATTATTCATTGGTTATATAGCATAAATCAATATTGGCTATTGGCCATTG
CATACGTTGTATCTATATCATAATATGTACATTTATATTGGCTCATGTCCAATATGACCGCCATGTTGGC
ATTGATTATTGACTAGTTATTAATAGTAATCAATTACGGGGTCATTAGTTCATAGCCCATATATGGAGTT
CCGCGTTACATAACTTACGGTAAATGGCCCGCCTGGCTGACCGCCCAACGACCCCCGCCCATTGACGTCA
ATAATGACGTATGTTCCCATAGTAACGCCAATAGGGACTTTCCATTGACGTCAATGGGTGGAGTATTTAC
GGTAAACTGCCCACTTGGCAGTACATCAAGTGTATCATATGCCAAGTCCGCCCCCTATTGACGTCAATGA
CGGTAAATGGCCCGCCTGGCATTATGCCCAGTACATGACCTTACGGGACTTTCCTACTTGGCAGTACATC
TACGTATTAGTCATCGCTATTACCATGGTGATGCGGTTTTGGCAGTACACCAATGGGCGTGGATAGCGGT
TTGACTCACGGGGATTTCCAAGTCTCCACCCCATTGACGTCAATGGGAGTTTGTTTTGGCACCAAAATCA
ACGGGACTTTCCAAAATGTCGTAACAACTGCGATCGCCCGCCCCGTTGACGCAAATGGGCGGTAGGCGTG
TACGGTGGGAGGTCTATATAAGCAGAGCTCGTTTAGTGAACCGTCAGATCACTAGAAGCTTTATTGCGGT
AGTTTATCACAGTTAAATTGCTAACGCAGTCAGTGCTTCTGACACAACAGTCTCGAACTTAAGCTGCAGT
GACTCTCTTAAGGTAGCCTTGCAGAAGTTGGTCGTGAGGCACTGGGCAGGTAAGTATCAAGGTTACAAGA
CAGGTTTAAGGAGACCAATAGAAACTGGGCTTGTCGAGACAGAGAAGACTCTTGCGTTTCTGATAGGCAC
CTATTGGTCTTACTGACATCCACTTTGCCTTTCTCTCCACAGGTGTCCACTCCCAGTTCAATTACAGCTC
TTAAGGCTAGAGTACTTAATACGACTCACTATAGGCTAGCGTTTAAACTTAAGCTTGGTACCGAGCTCGG
ATCCATGGAAGTGCAGTTAGGGCTGGGAAGGGTCTACCCTCGGCCGCCGTCCAAGACCTACCGAGGAGCT
TTCCAGAATCTGTTCCAGAGCGTGCGCGAAGTGATCCAGAACCCGGGCCCCAGGCACCCAGAGGCCGCGA
GCGCAGCACCTCCCGGCGCCAGTTTGCTGCTGCTGCAGCAGCAGCAGCAGCAGCAGCAGCAGCAGCAGCA
GCAGCAAGAGACTAGCCCCAGGCAGCAGCAGCAGCAGCAGGGTGAGGATGGTTCTCCCCAAGCCCATCGT
AGAGGCCCCACAGGCTACCTGGTCCTGGATGAGGAACAGCAACCTTCACAGCCGCAGTCGGCCCTGGAGT
GCCACCCCGAGAGAGGTTGCGTCCCAGAGCCTGGAGCCGCCGTGGCCGCCAGCAAGGGGCTGCCGCAGCA
GCTGCCAGCACCTCCGGACGAGGATGACTCAGCTGCCCCATCCACGTTGTCCCTGCTGGGCCCCACTTTC
CCCGGCTTAAGCAGCTGCTCCGCTGACCTTAAAGACATCCTGAGCGAGGCCAGCACCATGCAACTCCTTC
AGCAACAGCAGCAGGAAGCAGTATCCGAAGGCAGCAGCAGCGGGAGAGCGAGGGAGGCCTCGGGGGCTCC
CACTTCCTCCAAGGACAATTACTTAGGGGGCACTTCGACCATTTCTGACAACGCCAAGGAGTTGTGTAAG
GCAGTGTCGGTGTCCATGGGCCTGGGTGTGGAGGCGTTGGAGCATCTGGCTCCAGGGGAACAGCTTCGGG
GGGATTGCATGTACGCCCCACTTTTGGGAGTTCCACCCGCTGTGCGTCCCACTCCTTGTGCCCCATTGGC
CGAATGCAAAGGTTCTCTGCTAGACGACAGCGCAGGCAAGAGCACTGAAGATACTGCTGAGTATTCCCCT
TTCAAGGGAGGTTACACCAAAGGGCTAGAAGGCGAGAGCCTAGGCTGCTCTGGCAGCGCTGCAGCAGGGA
GCTCCGGGACACTTGAACTGCCGTCTACCCTGTCTCTCTACAAGTCCGGAGCACTGGACGAGGCAGCTGC
GTACCAGAGTCGCGACTACTACAACTTTCCACTGGCTCTGGCCGGACCGCCGCCCCCTCCGCCGCCTCCC
CATCCCCACGCTCGCATCAAGCTGGAGAACCCGCTGGACTACGGCAGCGCCTGGGCGGCTGCGGCGGCGC
AGTGCCGCTATGGGGACCTGGCGAGCCTGCATGGCGCGGGTGCAGCGGGACCCGGTTCTGGGTCACCCTC
AGCCGCCGCTTCCTCATCCTGGCACACTCTCTTCACAGCCGAAGAAGGCCAGTTGTATGGACCGTGTGGT
GGTGGTGGGGGTGGTGGTGGCGGCGGCGGCGGCGGCGGCGGCGGCGGCGGCGGCGGCGGCGGCGGCGGCG
GCGGCGGCGAGGCGGGAGCTGTAGCCCCCTACGGCTACACTCGGCCCCCTCAGGGGCTGGCGGGCCAGGA
AAGCGACTTCACCGCACCTGATGTGTGGTACCCTGGCGGCATGGTGAGCAGAGTGCCCTATCCCAGTCCC
ACTTGTGTCAAAAGCGAAATGGGCCCCTGGATGGATAGCTACTCCGGACCTTACGGGGACATGCGTTTGG
AGACTGCCAGGGACCATGTTTTGCCCATTGACTATTACTTTCCACCCCAGAAGACCTGCCTGATCTGTGG
AGATGAAGCTTCTGGGTGTCACTATGGAGCTCTCACATGTGGAAGCTGCAAGGTCTTCTTCAAAAGAGCC
GCTGAAGGGAAACAGAAGTACCTGTGCGCCAGCAGAAATGATTGCACTATTGATAAATTCCGAAGGAAAA
ATTGTCCATCTTGTCGTCTTCGGAAATGTTATGAAGCAGGGATGACTCTGGGAGCCCGGAAGCTGAAGAA
ACTTGGTAATCTGAAACTACAGGAGGAAGGAGAGGCTTCCAGCACCACCAGCCCCACTGAGGAGACAACC
CAGAAGCTGACAGTGTCACACATTGAAGGCTATGAATGTCAGCCCATCTTTCTGAATGTCCTGGAAGCCA
TTGAGCCAGGTGTAGTGTGTGCTGGACACGACAACAACCAGCCCGACTCCTTTGCAGCCTTGCTCTCTAG
CCTCAATGAACTGGGAGAGAGACAGCTTGTACACGTGGTCAAGTGGGCCAAGGCCTTGCCTGGCTTCCGC
AACTTACACGTGGACGACCAGATGGCTGTCATTCAGTACTCCTGGATGGGGCTCATGGTGTTTGCCATGG
GCTGGCGATCCTTCACCAATGTCAACTCCAGGATGCTCTACTTCGCCCCTGATCTGGTTTTCAATGAGTA
CCGCATGCACAAGTCCCGGATGTACAGCCAGTGTGTCCGAATGAGGCACCTCTCTCAAGAGTTTGGATGG
CTCCAAATCACCCCCCAGGAATTCCTGTGCATGAAAGCACTGCTACTCTTCAGCATTATTCCAGTGGATG
GGCTGAAAAATCAAAAATTCTTTGATGAACTTCGAATGAACTACATCAAGGAACTCGATCGTATCATTGC
ATGCAAAAGAAAAAATCCCACATCCTGCTCAAGACGCTTCTACCAGCTCACCAAGCTCCTGGACTCCGTG
CAGCCTATTGCGAGAGAGCTGCATCAGTTCACTTTTGACCTGCTAATCAAGTCACACATGGTGAGCGTGG
ACTTTCCGGAAATGATGGCAGAGATCATCTCTGTGCAAGTGCCCAAGATCCTTTCTGGGAAAGTCAAGCC
CATCTATTTCCACACCCAGTGAAGCATTGGAAACCCTATTTCCCCACCCCAGCTCATGCCCCCTTTCAGA
TGTCTTCTGCCTGTTATAACTCTGCACTACTCCTCTGCAGTGCCTTGGGGAATTTCCTCTATTGATGTAC
AGTCTGTCATGAACATGTTCCTGAATTCTATTTGCTGGGCTTTTTTTTTCTCTTTCTCTCCTTTCTTTTT
CTTCTTCCCTCCCTATCTAACCCTCCCATGGCACCTTCAGACTTTGCTTCCCATTGTGGCTCCTATCTGT
GTTTTGAATGGTGTTGTATGCCTTTATCCAGCACAGTGGCGGCCGCTTCCCTTTAGTGAGGGTTAATGCT
TCGAGCAGACATGATAAGATACATTGATGAGTTTGGACAAACCACAACTAGAATGCAGTGAAAAAAATGC
TTTATTTGTGAAATTTGTGATGCTATTGCTTTATTTGTAACCATTATAAGCTGCAATAAACAAGTTAACA
ACAACAATTGCATTCATTTTATGTTTCAGGTTCAGGGGGAGATGTGGGAGGTTTTTTAAAGCAAGTAAAA
CCTCTACAAATGTGGTAAAATCCGATAAGGATCGATCCGGGCTGGCGTAATAGCGAAGAGGCCCGCACCG
ATCGCCCTTCCCAACAGTTGCGCAGCCTGAATGGCGAATGG
[124 nt withheld, positions 4522-4645]
C
[91 nt withheld, positions 4647-4737]
A
[49 nt withheld, positions 4739-4787]
CCTTTGACGTTGGAGTCCACGTTCTTT
[37 nt withheld, positions 4815-4851]
ACCCTATCTCGGTCTATTCTTTTGATTTATAAGGGATTTTGCCGATTTCGGCCTATTGGTTAAAAAATGA
GCTGATTTAACAAAAATTTAACGCGAATTTTAACAAAATATTAACGCTTACAATTTCCTGATGCGGTATT
TTCTCCTTACGCATCTGTGCGGTATTTCACACCGCATACGCGGATCTGCGCAGCACCATGGCCTGAAATA
ACCTCTGAAAGAGGAACTTGGTTAGGTACCTTCTGAGGCGGAAAGAACCAGCTGTGGAATGTGTGTCAGT
TAGGGTGTGGAAAGTCCCCAGGCTCCCCAGCAGGCAGAAGTATGCAAAGCATGCATCTCAATTAGTCAGC
AACCAGGTGTGGAAAGTCCCCAGGCTCCCCAGCAGGCAGAAGTATGCAAAGCATGCATCTCAATTAGTCA
GCAACCATAGTCCCGCCCCTAACTCCGCCCATCCCGCCCCTAACTCCGCCCAGTTCCGCCCATTCTCCGC
CCCATGGCTGACTAATTTTTTTTATTTATGCAGAGGCCGAGGCCGCCTCGGCCTCTGAGCTATTCCAGAA
GTAGTGAGGAGGCTTTTTTGGAGGCCTAGGCTTTTGCAAAAAGCTTGATTCTTCTGACACAACAGTCTCG
AACTTAAGGCTAGAGCCACCATGATTGAACAAGATGGATTGCACGCAGGTTCTCCGGCCGCTTGGGTGGA
GAGGCTATTCGGCTATGACTGGGCACAACAGACAATCGGCTGCTCTGATGCCGCCGTGTTCCGGCTGTCA
GCGCAGGGGCGCCCGGTTCTTTTTGTCAAGACCGACCTGTCCGGTGCCCTGAATGAACTGCAGGACGAGG
CAGCGCGGCTATCGTGGCTGGCCACGACGGGCGTTCCTTGCGCAGCTGTGCTCGACGTTGTCACTGAAGC
GGGAAGGGACTGGCTGCTATTGGGCGAAGTGCCGGGGCAGGATCTCCTGTCATCTCACCTTGCTCCTGCC
GAGAAAGTATCCATCATGGCTGATGCAATGCGGCGGCTGCATACGCTTGATCCGGCTACCTGCCCATTCG
ACCACCAAGCGAAACATCGCATCGAGCGAGCACGTACTCGGATGGAAGCCGGTCTTGTCGATCAGGATGA
TCTGGACGAAGAGCATCAGGGGCTCGCGCCAGCCGAACTGTTCGCCAGGCTCAAGGCGCGCATGCCCGAC
GGCGAGGATCTCGTCGTGACCCATGGCGATGCCTGCTTGCCGAATATCATGGTGGAAAATGGCCGCTTTT
CTGGATTCATCGACTGTGGCCGGCTGGGTGTGGCGGACCGCTATCAGGACATAGCGTTGGCTACCCGTGA
TATTGCTGAAGAGCTTGGCGGCGAATGGGCTGACCGCTTCCTCGTGCTTTACGGTATCGCCGCTCCCGAT
TCGCAGCGCATCGCCTTCTATCGCCTTCTTGACGAGTTCTTCTGAGCGGGACTCTGGGGTTCGAAATGAC
CGACCAAGCGACGCCCAACCTGCCATCACGATGGCCGCAATAAAATATCTTTATTTTCATTACATCTGTG
TGTTGGTTTTTTGTGTGAATCGATAGCGATAAGGATCCGCGTATGGTGCACTCTCAGTACAATCTGCTCT
GATGCCGCATAGTTAAGCCAGCCCCGACACCCGCCAACACCCGCTGACGCGCCCTGACGGGCTTGTCTGC
TCCCGGCATCCGCTTACAGACAAGCTGTGACCGTCTCCGGGAGCTGCATGTGTCAGAGGTTTTCACCGTC
ATCACCGAAACGCGCGAGACGAAAGGGCCTCGTGATACGCCTATTTTTATAGGTTAATGTCATGATAATA
ATGGTTTCTTAGACGTCAGGTGGCACTTTTCGGGGAAATGTGCGCGGAACCCCTATTTGTTTATTTTTCT
AAATACATTCAAATATGTATCCGCTCATGAGACAATAACCCTGATAAATGCTTCAATAATATTGAAAAAG
GAAGAGTATGAGTATTCAACATTTCCGTGTCGCCCTTATTCCCTTTTTTGCGGCATTTTGCCTTCCTGTT
TTTGCTCACCCAGAAACGCTGGTGAAAGTAAAAGATGCTGAAGATCAGTTGGGTGCACGAGTGGGTTACA
TCGAACTGGATCTCAACAGCGGTAAGATCCTTGAGAGTTTTCGCCCCGAAGAACGTTTTCCAATGATGAG
CACTTTTAAAGTTCTGCTATGTGGCGCGGTATTATCCCGTATTGACGCCGGGCAAGAGCAACTCGGTCGC
CGCATACACTATTCTCAGAATGACTTGGTTGAGTACTCACCAGTCACAGAAAAGCATCTTACGGATGGCA
TGACAGTAAGAGAATTATGCAGTGCTGCCATAACCATGAGTGATAACACTGCGGCCAACTTACTTCTGAC
AACGATCGGAGGACCGAAGGAGCTAACCGCTTTTTTGCACAACATGGGGGATCATGTAACTCGCCTTGAT
CGTTGGGAACCGGAGCTGAATGAAGCCATACCAAACGACGAGCGTGACACCACGATGCCTGTAGCAATGG
CAACAACGTTGCGCAAACTATTAACTGGCGAACTACTTACTCTAGCTTCCCGGCAACAATTAATAGACTG
GATGGAGGCGGATAAAGTTGCAGGACCACTTCTGCGCTCGGCCCTTCCGGCTGGCTGGTTTATTGCTGAT
AAATCTGGAGCCGGTGAGCGTGGGTCTCGCGGTATCATTGCAGCACTGGGGCCAGATGGTAAGCCCTCCC
GTATCGTAGTTATCTACACGACGGGGAGTCAGGCAACTATGGATGAACGAAATAGACAGATCGCTGAGAT
AGGTGCCTCACTGATTAAGCATTGGTAACTGTCAGACCAAGTTTACTCATATATACTTTAGATTGATTTA
AAACTTCATTTTTAATTTAAAAGGATCTAGGTGAAGATCCTTTTTGATAATCTCATGACCAAAATCCCTT
AACGTGAGTTTTCGTTCCACTGAGCGTCAGACCCCGTAGAAAAGATCAAAGGATCTTCTTGAGATCCTTT
TTTTCTGCGCGTAATCTGCTGCTTGCAAACAAAAAAACCACCGCTACCAGCGGTGGTTTGTTTGCCGGAT
CAAGAGCTACCAACTCTTTTTCCGAAGGTAACTGGCTTCAGCAGAGCGCAGATACCAAATACTGTTCTTC
TAGTGTAGCCGTAGTTAGGCCACCACTTCAAGAACTCTGTAGCACCGCCTACATACCTCGCTCTGCTAAT
CCTGTTACCAGTGGCTGCTGCCAGTGGCGATAAGTCGTGTCTTACCGGGTTGGACTCAAGACGATAGTTA
CCGGATAAGGCGCAGCGGTCGGGCTGAACGGGGGGTTCGTGCACACAGCCCAGCTTGGAGCGAACGACCT
ACACCGAACTGAGATACCTACAGCGTGAGCTATGAGAAAGCGCCACGCTTCCCGAAGGGAGAAAGGCGGA
CAGGTATCCGGTAAGCGGCAGGGTCGGAACAGGAGAGCGCACGAGGGAGCTTCCAGGGGGAAACGCCTGG
TATCTTTATAGTCCTGTCGGGTTTCGCCACCTCTGACTTGAGCGTCGATTTTTGTGATGCTCGTCAGGGG
GGCGGAGCCTATGGAAAAACGCCAGCAACGCGGCCTTTTTACGGTTCCTGGCCTTTTGCTGGCCTTTTGC
TCACATGGCTCGACAGATCT
